Addgene plasmid #211873: pGS377_tdTomato-6xGCN4-T2A-BSD Lenti
Purpose: 6xGCN4pep transgene expression
Depositing lab: Iain Cheeseman. Depositing organization: Whitehead Institute for Biomedical Research.
Backbone
  Vector backbone: pLenti
  Vector type: Lentiviral
  Selectable markers: Blasticidin
Growth in bacteria
  Bacterial resistance: Ampicillin, 100 μg/mL
  Growth temperature: 37°C
  Growth strain: NEB Stable
  Copy number: High Copy
Gene/Insert
  Gene/Insert name: 6xGCN4pep
  Species: Synthetic
  Mutation: N/A
  Cloning method: Restriction Enzyme; 5′ cloning site Unknown (unknown if destroyed)
Terms and licenses: Academic/Nonprofit Terms; Industry Terms: Not Available to Industry
How to cite: pGS377_tdTomato-6xGCN4-T2A-BSD Lenti was a gift from Iain Cheeseman (Addgene plasmid # 211873 ; http://n2t.net/addgene:211873 ; RRID:Addgene_211873)
