[The description below was written by a language model from this plasmid's Addgene catalogue record and pLannotate feature annotations shown in this document.]
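Description:
pGS377_tdTomato-6xGCN4-T2A-BSD Lenti is a 9.1 kb lentiviral transfer plasmid on a pLenti backbone, built to express a fluorescent protein carrying a synthetic array of GCN4 peptide epitopes in mammalian cells. It is maintained in E. coli through a high-copy ColE1/pUC-type origin with ampicillin resistance (AmpR/bla). It also retains an f1 origin and remnants of a pBluescript-type cloning region (lac promoter/operator, T3 and T7 promoters, lacZα fragment). The viral framework has a third-generation, self-inactivating layout. An RSV promoter drives a truncated HIV-1 5' LTR, followed by the Ψ packaging signal with a gag fragment, the RRE for Rev-dependent export of the genomic RNA, and the cPPT/CTS. A ΔU3 3' LTR then inactivates LTR promoter activity after integration. An SV40 poly(A) signal and SV40 origin lie downstream of the 3' LTR.

The payload is driven by an EF-1α core promoter. The annotated open reading frame begins with tdTomato, followed by short linker and tag matches including an S-Tag. Next comes a region with GCN4 peptide annotations. Only two repeats are called by the annotation software, although the name and catalogue entry describe six copies. According to the plasmid name, a T2A self-cleaving peptide, which is not annotated in the table, links this fusion to blasticidin S deaminase, so transduced cells can be selected with blasticidin from the same transcript. A WPRE downstream enhances expression. A partial U6 promoter upstream of the cPPT appears to be a backbone remnant with no annotated RNA cargo.

GCN4 peptide arrays of this kind are bound by a cognate scFv fusion, as in SunTag-type systems. The record states the purpose only as 6xGCN4pep transgene expression.
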