Features (pLannotate 1.2.2; 32 found; start..end, strand, type, name):
     73..94      +  protein_bind   CAP binding site: CAP binding activates transcription in the presence of cAMP. E. coli catabolite activator protein
    109..139     +  promoter       lac promoter: promoter for the E. coli lac operon
    147..163     +  protein_bind   lac operator: The lac repressor binds to the lac operator to inhibit transcription in E. coli. This inhibition can be relieved by adding lactose or isopropyl-β-D-thiogalactopyranoside (IPTG). lac repressor encoded by lacI
    208..226     +  promoter       T3 promoter: promoter for bacteriophage T3 RNA polymerase
    254..480     +  promoter       RSV promoter: Rous sarcoma virus enhancer/promoter
    481..661     +  LTR            5' LTR (truncated): truncated 5' long terminal repeat (LTR) from HIV-1
    708..833     +  misc_feature   HIV-1 Ψ: packaging signal of human immunodeficiency virus type 1
    817..1155    +  CDS            HIV-1 gag (fragment): gag protein from human immunodeficiency virus 1; gag
   1330..1563    +  misc_feature   RRE: The Rev response element (RRE) of HIV-1 allows for Rev-dependent mRNA export from the nucleus to the cytoplasm.
   1940..1966    +  CDS            Rev (fragment): human immunodeficiency virus 1 (HIV-1) Rev protein; rev; enhances nuclear export of unspliced and incompletely spliced viral mRNAs
   1970..2150    +  promoter       U6 promoter (fragment): RNA polymerase III promoter for human U6 snRNA
   2191..2308    +  misc_feature   cPPT/CTS: central polypurine tract and central termination sequence of HIV-1
   2380..2591    +  promoter       EF-1α core promoter: core promoter for human elongation factor EF-1α
   2624..4051    +  CDS            tdTomato: tdTomato is a basic (constitutively fluorescent) orange fluorescent protein published in 2004, derived from Discosoma sp.. It is reported to be a somewhat slowly-maturing tandem dimer with low acid sensitivity.
   4078..4096    +  misc_feature   MCS (fragment): pBluescript multiple cloning site
   4097..4116    +  CDS            capTEV™ (fragment): composite tag for in vivo biotinylation, TEV protease cleavage, and 6xHis tagging
   4130..4174    +  CDS            S-Tag: affinity and epitope tag derived from pancreatic ribonuclease A
   4211..4276    +  CDS            GCN4 (fragment): GCN4_YEAST - Also known as AAS101 From Saccharomyces cerevisiae (strain ATCC 204508 / S288c) (Baker's yeast).
   4373..4438    +  CDS            GCN4_v1: GCN4 peptide that allows binding to an scFv-GFP fusion protein (Tanenbaum et al., 2014)
   4778..5176    +  CDS            BSD: blasticidin S deaminase; Aspergillus terreus BSD; confers resistance to blasticidin
   5222..5810    +  misc_feature   WPRE: woodchuck hepatitis virus posttranscriptional regulatory element
   5861..5880    +  misc_feature   cPPT/CTS (fragment): central polypurine tract and central termination sequence of HIV-1
   5882..6115    +  LTR            3' LTR (ΔU3): self-inactivating 3' long terminal repeat (LTR) from HIV-1
   6193..6314    +  polyA_signal   SV40 poly(A) signal: SV40 polyadenylation signal
   6354..6489    +  rep_origin     SV40 ori: SV40 origin of replication
   6510..6528    -  promoter       T7 promoter: promoter for bacteriophage T7 RNA polymerase
   6536..6691    +  CDS            lacZα (fragment): LacZα fragment of β-galactosidase; lacZ fragment
   6696..7124    +  rep_origin     f1 ori (sequence partly withheld): f1 bacteriophage origin of replication; arrow indicates direction of (+) strand synthesis
   7177..7281    +  promoter       AmpR promoter: bla
   7282..8142    +  CDS            AmpR: β-lactamase; bla; confers resistance to ampicillin, carbenicillin, and related antibiotics
   8313..8901    +  rep_origin     ori: high-copy-number ColE1/pMB1/pBR322/pUC origin of replication
   9084..60      +  CDS            lacI (fragment) (across the origin): lac repressor; lacI; The lac repressor binds to the lac operator to inhibit transcription in E. coli. This inhibition can be relieved by adding lactose or isopropyl-β-D-thiogalactopyranoside (IPTG).
>Addgene plasmid #211873 | pGS377_tdTomato-6xGCN4-T2A-BSD Lenti | addgene full sequence | sequence record 424814 | Addgene NGS Result
TTGGCCGATTCATTAATGCAGCTGGCACGACAGGTTTCCCGACTGGAAAGCGGGCAGTGAGCGCAACGCA
ATTAATGTGAGTTAGCTCACTCATTAGGCACCCCAGGCTTTACACTTTATGCTTCCGGCTCGTATGTTGT
GTGGAATTGTGAGCGGATAACAATTTCACACAGGAAACAGCTATGACCATGATTACGCCAAGCGCGCAAT
TAACCCTCACTAAAGGGAACAAAAGCTGGAGCTGCAAGCTTAATGTAGTCTTATGCAATACTCTTGTAGT
CTTGCAACATGGTAACGATGAGTTAGCAACATGCCTTACAAGGAGAGAAAAAGCACCGTGCATGCCGATT
GGTGGAAGTAAGGTGGTACGATCGTGCCTTATTAGGAAGGCAACAGACGGGTCTGACATGGATTGGACGA
ACCACTGAATTGCCGCATTGCAGAGATATTGTATTTAAGTGCCTAGCTCGATACATAAACGGGTCTCTCT
GGTTAGACCAGATCTGAGCCTGGGAGCTCTCTGGCTAACTAGGGAACCCACTGCTTAAGCCTCAATAAAG
CTTGCCTTGAGTGCTTCAAGTAGTGTGTGCCCGTCTGTTGTGTGACTCTGGTAACTAGAGATCCCTCAGA
CCCTTTTAGTCAGTGTGGAAAATCTCTAGCAGTGGCGCCCGAACAGGGACTTGAAAGCGAAAGGGAAACC
AGAGGAGCTCTCTCGACGCAGGACTCGGCTTGCTGAAGCGCGCACGGCAAGAGGCGAGGGGCGGCGACTG
GTGAGTACGCCAAAAATTTTGACTAGCGGAGGCTAGAAGGAGAGAGATGGGTGCGAGAGCGTCAGTATTA
AGCGGGGGAGAATTAGATCGCGATGGGAAAAAATTCGGTTAAGGCCAGGGGGAAAGAAAAAATATAAATT
AAAACATATAGTATGGGCAAGCAGGGAGCTAGAACGATTCGCAGTTAATCCTGGCCTGTTAGAAACATCA
GAAGGCTGTAGACAAATACTGGGACAGCTACAACCATCCCTTCAGACAGGATCAGAAGAACTTAGATCAT
TATATAATACAGTAGCAACCCTCTATTGTGTGCATCAAAGGATAGAGATAAAAGACACCAAGGAAGCTTT
AGACAAGATAGAGGAAGAGCAAAACAAAAGTAAGACCACCGCACAGCAAGCGGCCGGCCGCTGATCTTCA
GACCTGGAGGAGGAGATATGAGGGACAATTGGAGAAGTGAATTATATAAATATAAAGTAGTAAAAATTGA
ACCATTAGGAGTAGCACCCACCAAGGCAAAGAGAAGAGTGGTGCAGAGAGAAAAAAGAGCAGTGGGAATA
GGAGCTTTGTTCCTTGGGTTCTTGGGAGCAGCAGGAAGCACTATGGGCGCAGCGTCAATGACGCTGACGG
TACAGGCCAGACAATTATTGTCTGGTATAGTGCAGCAGCAGAACAATTTGCTGAGGGCTATTGAGGCGCA
ACAGCATCTGTTGCAACTCACAGTCTGGGGCATCAAGCAGCTCCAGGCAAGAATCCTGGCTGTGGAAAGA
TACCTAAAGGATCAACAGCTCCTGGGGATTTGGGGTTGCTCTGGAAAACTCATTTGCACCACTGCTGTGC
CTTGGAATGCTAGTTGGAGTAATAAATCTCTGGAACAGATTTGGAATCACACGACCTGGATGGAGTGGGA
CAGAGAAATTAACAATTACACAAGCTTAATACACTCCTTAATTGAAGAATCGCAAAACCAGCAAGAAAAG
AATGAACAAGAATTATTGGAATTAGATAAATGGGCAAGTTTGTGGAATTGGTTTAACATAACAAATTGGC
TGTGGTATATAAAATTATTCATAATGATAGTAGGAGGCTTGGTAGGTTTAAGAATAGTTTTTGCTGTACT
TTCTATAGTGAATAGAGTTAGGCAGGGATATTCACCATTATCGTTTCAGACCCACCTCCCAACCCCGAGG
GGACCCAGAGAGGGCCTATTTCCCATGATTCCTTCATATTTGCATATACGATACAAGGCTGTTAGAGAGA
TAATTAGAATTAATTTGACTGTAAACACAAAGATATTAGTACAAAATACGTGACGTAGAAAGTAATAATT
TCTTGGGTAGTTTGCAGTTTTAAAATTATGTTTTAAAATGGACTATCATAAATTCTAGATCTTGAGACAA
ATGGCAGTATTCATCCACAATTTTAAAAGAAAAGGGGGGATTGGGGGGTACAGTGCAGGGGAAAGAATAG
TAGACATAATAGCAACAGACATACAAACTAAAGAATTACAAAAACAAATTACAAAAATTCAAAATTTTCG
GGTTTATTACAGGGACAGCAGAGATCCACTTTGGCGCCGGCTCGTCGAGTGGCTCCGGTGCCCGTCAGTG
GGCAGAGCGCACATCGCCCACAGTCCCCGAGAAGTTGGGGGGAGGGGTCGGCAATTGAACCGGTGCCTAG
AGAAGGTGGCGCGGGGTAAACTGGGAAAGTGATGTCGTGTACTGGCTCCGCCTTTTTCCCGAGGGTGGGG
GAGAACCGTATATAAGTGCAGTAGTCGCCGTGAACGTTCTTTTTCGCAACGGGTTTGCCGCCAGAACACA
GGTGTCGTGACGCGGGATCCGATATCCGCCACCATGGTGAGCAAGGGCGAGGAGGTCATCAAAGAGTTCA
TGCGCTTCAAGGTGCGCATGGAGGGCTCCATGAACGGCCACGAGTTCGAGATCGAGGGCGAGGGCGAGGG
CCGCCCCTACGAGGGCACCCAGACCGCCAAGCTGAAGGTGACCAAGGGCGGCCCCCTGCCCTTCGCCTGG
GACATCCTGTCCCCCCAGTTCATGTACGGCTCCAAGGCGTACGTGAAGCACCCCGCCGACATCCCCGATT
ACAAGAAGCTGTCCTTCCCCGAGGGCTTCAAGTGGGAGCGCGTGATGAACTTCGAGGACGGCGGTCTGGT
GACCGTGACCCAGGACTCCTCCCTGCAGGACGGCACGCTGATCTACAAGGTGAAGATGCGCGGCACCAAC
TTCCCCCCCGACGGCCCCGTAATGCAGAAGAAGACCATGGGCTGGGAGGCCTCCACCGAGCGCCTGTACC
CCCGCGACGGCGTGCTGAAGGGCGAGATCCACCAGGCCCTGAAGCTGAAGGACGGCGGCCACTACCTGGT
GGAGTTCAAGACCATCTACATGGCCAAGAAGCCCGTGCAACTGCCCGGCTACTACTACGTGGACACCAAG
CTGGACATCACCTCCCACAACGAGGACTACACCATCGTGGAACAGTACGAGCGCTCCGAGGGCCGCCACC
ACCTGTTCCTGGGGCATGGCACCGGCAGCACCGGCAGCGGCAGCTCCGGCACCGCCTCCTCCGAGGACAA
CAACATGGCCGTCATCAAAGAGTTCATGCGCTTCAAGGTGCGCATGGAGGGCTCCATGAACGGCCACGAG
TTCGAGATCGAGGGCGAGGGCGAGGGCCGCCCCTACGAGGGCACCCAGACCGCCAAGCTGAAGGTGACCA
AGGGCGGCCCCCTGCCCTTCGCCTGGGACATCCTGTCCCCCCAGTTCATGTACGGCTCCAAGGCGTACGT
GAAGCACCCCGCCGACATCCCCGATTACAAGAAGCTGTCCTTCCCCGAGGGCTTCAAGTGGGAGCGCGTG
ATGAACTTCGAGGACGGCGGTCTGGTGACCGTGACCCAGGACTCCTCCCTGCAGGACGGCACGCTGATCT
ACAAGGTGAAGATGCGCGGCACCAACTTCCCCCCCGACGGCCCCGTAATGCAGAAGAAGACCATGGGCTG
GGAGGCCTCCACCGAGCGCCTGTACCCCCGCGACGGCGTGCTGAAGGGCGAGATCCACCAGGCCCTGAAG
CTGAAGGACGGCGGCCACTACCTGGTGGAGTTCAAGACCATCTACATGGCCAAGAAGCCCGTGCAACTGC
CCGGCTACTACTACGTGGACACCAAGCTGGACATCACCTCCCACAACGAGGACTACACCATCGTGGAACA
GTACGAGCGCTCCGAGGGCCGCCACCACCTGTTCCTGTACGGCATGGACGAGCTGTACAAGACCGGAGGG
GATCGGTGGAGCTCCACCGGTGGCGGCCGCTCTAGAGAGAATCTTTATTTTCAGGGCGCCGCCAAATTCA
AAGAAACCGCTGCTGCTAAATTCGAACGCCAGCACATGGACAGCGGAGGTGGAGGTACTAGTCTCGAGGG
TTCTGGAGGATTGTTGCCCAAAAACTACCACTTGGAGAACGAGGTCGCAAGGTTGAAAAAATTGGTCGGT
GAGCGTGGCGGCTCAGGCGGCCTTCTTCCAAAAAATTATCATCTTGAAAATGAAGTTGCTAGACTTAAAA
AACTTGTTGGAGAAAGAGGCGGGAGCGGCGGCCTGCTGCCCAAGAACTACCACCTGGAGAACGAGGTCGC
CCGCCTGAAGAAGCTGGTCGGCGAGCGCGGTGGTTCTGGAGGTTTGCTCCCAAAGAACTACCACTTGGAA
AACGAAGTCGCAAGATTGAAGAAGTTGGTCGGTGAAAGAGGAGGAAGCGGAGGATTATTACCTAAAAATT
ATCATTTGGAAAATGAAGTTGCTAGATTGAAGAAGTTGGTTGGAGAGAGAGGGGGGTCTGGAGGACTACT
ACCGAAAAACTACCACCTAGAGAACGAGGTGGCCCGACTAAAAAAGCTAGTGGGCGAGCGCGGCGGCAGT
GGCGGCCTCCTCCCCAAGAATGAATTCGAGGGCAGAGGAAGTCTTCTAACATGCGGTGACGTGGAGGAGA
ATCCCGGCCCTATCGATATGGCCAAGCCTTTGTCTCAAGAAGAATCCACCCTCATTGAAAGAGCAACGGC
TACAATCAACAGCATCCCCATCTCTGAAGACTACAGCGTCGCCAGCGCAGCTCTCTCTAGCGACGGCCGC
ATCTTCACTGGTGTCAATGTATATCATTTTACTGGGGGACCTTGTGCAGAACTCGTGGTGCTGGGCACTG
CTGCTGCTGCGGCAGCTGGCAACCTGACTTGTATCGTCGCGATCGGAAATGAGAACAGGGGCATCTTGAG
CCCCTGCGGACGGTGCCGACAGGTGCTTCTCGATCTGCATCCTGGGATCAAAGCCATAGTGAAGGACAGT
GATGGACAGCCGACGGCAGTTGGGATTCGTGAATTGCTGCCCTCTGGTTATGTGTGGGAGGGCTAAGGTA
CCACTAGTCCCGGGATGCATAGCGCTACGCGTTAAGTCGACAATCAACCTCTGGATTACAAAATTTGTGA
AAGATTGACTGGTATTCTTAACTATGTTGCTCCTTTTACGCTATGTGGATACGCTGCTTTAATGCCTTTG
TATCATGCTATTGCTTCCCGTATGGCTTTCATTTTCTCCTCCTTGTATAAATCCTGGTTGCTGTCTCTTT
ATGAGGAGTTGTGGCCCGTTGTCAGGCAACGTGGCGTGGTGTGCACTGTGTTTGCTGACGCAACCCCCAC
TGGTTGGGGCATTGCCACCACCTGTCAGCTCCTTTCCGGGACTTTCGCTTTCCCCCTCCCTATTGCCACG
GCGGAACTCATCGCCGCCTGCCTTGCCCGCTGCTGGACAGGGGCTCGGCTGTTGGGCACTGACAATTCCG
TGGTGTTGTCGGGGAAATCATCGTCCTTTCCTTGGCTGCTCGCCTGTGTTGCCACCTGGATTCTGCGCGG
GACGTCCTTCTGCTACGTCCCTTCGGCCCTCAATCCAGCGGACCTTCCTTCCCGCGGCCTGCTGCCGGCT
CTGCGGCCTCTTCCGCGTCTTCGCCTTCGCCCTCAGACGAGTCGGATCTCCCTTTGGGCCGCCTCCCCGC
GTCGACTTTAAGACCAATGACTTACAAGGCAGCTGTAGATCTTAGCCACTTTTTAAAAGAAAAGGGGGGA
CTGGAAGGGCTAATTCACTCCCAACGAAGACAAGATCTGCTTTTTGCTTGTACTGGGTCTCTCTGGTTAG
ACCAGATCTGAGCCTGGGAGCTCTCTGGCTAACTAGGGAACCCACTGCTTAAGCCTCAATAAAGCTTGCC
TTGAGTGCTTCAAGTAGTGTGTGCCCGTCTGTTGTGTGACTCTGGTAACTAGAGATCCCTCAGACCCTTT
TAGTCAGTGTGGAAAATCTCTAGCAGTACGTATAGTAGTTCATGTCATCTTATTATTCAGTATTTATAAC
TTGCAAAGAAATGAATATCAGAGAGTGAGAGGAACTTGTTTATTGCAGCTTATAATGGTTACAAATAAAG
CAATAGCATCACAAATTTCACAAATAAAGCATTTTTTTCACTGCATTCTAGTTGTGGTTTGTCCAAACTC
ATCAATGTATCTTATCATGTCTGGCTCTAGCTATCCCGCCCCTAACTCCGCCCATCCCGCCCCTAACTCC
GCCCAGTTCCGCCCATTCTCCGCCCCATGGCTGACTAATTTTTTTTATTTATGCAGAGGCCGAGGCCGCC
TCGGCCTCTGAGCTATTCCAGAAGTAGTGAGGAGGCTTTTTTGGAGGCCTAGGGACGTACCCAATTCGCC
CTATAGTGAGTCGTATTACGCGCGCTCACTGGCCGTCGTTTTACAACGTCGTGACTGGGAAAACCCTGGC
GTTACCCAACTTAATCGCCTTGCAGCACATCCCCCTTTCGCCAGCTGGCGTAATAGCGAAGAGGCCCGCA
CCGATCGCCCTTCCCAACAGTTGCGCAGCCTGAATGGCGAATGGG
[124 nt withheld, positions 6696-6819]
C
[91 nt withheld, positions 6821-6911]
A
[49 nt withheld, positions 6913-6961]
CCTTTGACGTTGGAGTCCACGTTCTTT
[37 nt withheld, positions 6989-7025]
ACCCTATCTCGGTCTATTCTTTTGATTTATAAGGGATTTTGCCGATTTCGGCCTATTGGTTAAAAAATGA
GCTGATTTAACAAAAATTTAACGCGAATTTTAACAAAATATTAACGCTTACAATTTAGGTGGCACTTTTC
GGGGAAATGTGCGCGGAACCCCTATTTGTTTATTTTTCTAAATACATTCAAATATGTATCCGCTCATGAG
ACAATAACCCTGATAAATGCTTCAATAATATTGAAAAAGGAAGAGTATGAGTATTCAACATTTCCGTGTC
GCCCTTATTCCCTTTTTTGCGGCATTTTGCCTTCCTGTTTTTGCTCACCCAGAAACGCTGGTGAAAGTAA
AAGATGCTGAAGATCAGTTGGGTGCACGAGTGGGTTACATCGAACTGGATCTCAACAGCGGTAAGATCCT
TGAGAGTTTTCGCCCCGAAGAACGTTTTCCAATGATGAGCACTTTTAAAGTTCTGCTATGTGGCGCGGTA
TTATCCCGTATTGACGCCGGGCAAGAGCAACTCGGTCGCCGCATACACTATTCTCAGAATGACTTGGTTG
AGTACTCACCAGTCACAGAAAAGCATCTTACGGATGGCATGACAGTAAGAGAATTATGCAGTGCTGCCAT
AACCATGAGTGATAACACTGCGGCCAACTTACTTCTGACAACGATCGGAGGACCGAAGGAGCTAACCGCT
TTTTTGCACAACATGGGGGATCATGTAACTCGCCTTGATCGTTGGGAACCGGAGCTGAATGAAGCCATAC
CAAACGACGAGCGTGACACCACGATGCCTGTAGCAATGGCAACAACGTTGCGCAAACTATTAACTGGCGA
ACTACTTACTCTAGCTTCCCGGCAACAATTAATAGACTGGATGGAGGCGGATAAAGTTGCAGGACCACTT
CTGCGCTCGGCCCTTCCGGCTGGCTGGTTTATTGCTGATAAATCTGGAGCCGGTGAGCGTGGGTCTCGCG
GTATCATTGCAGCACTGGGGCCAGATGGTAAGCCCTCCCGTATCGTAGTTATCTACACGACGGGGAGTCA
GGCAACTATGGATGAACGAAATAGACAGATCGCTGAGATAGGTGCCTCACTGATTAAGCATTGGTAACTG
TCAGACCAAGTTTACTCATATATACTTTAGATTGATTTAAAACTTCATTTTTAATTTAAAAGGATCTAGG
TGAAGATCCTTTTTGATAATCTCATGACCAAAATCCCTTAACGTGAGTTTTCGTTCCACTGAGCGTCAGA
CCCCGTAGAAAAGATCAAAGGATCTTCTTGAGATCCTTTTTTTCTGCGCGTAATCTGCTGCTTGCAAACA
AAAAAACCACCGCTACCAGCGGTGGTTTGTTTGCCGGATCAAGAGCTACCAACTCTTTTTCCGAAGGTAA
CTGGCTTCAGCAGAGCGCAGATACCAAATACTGTTCTTCTAGTGTAGCCGTAGTTAGGCCACCACTTCAA
GAACTCTGTAGCACCGCCTACATACCTCGCTCTGCTAATCCTGTTACCAGTGGCTGCTGCCAGTGGCGAT
AAGTCGTGTCTTACCGGGTTGGACTCAAGACGATAGTTACCGGATAAGGCGCAGCGGTCGGGCTGAACGG
GGGGTTCGTGCACACAGCCCAGCTTGGAGCGAACGACCTACACCGAACTGAGATACCTACAGCGTGAGCT
ATGAGAAAGCGCCACGCTTCCCGAAGGGAGAAAGGCGGACAGGTATCCGGTAAGCGGCAGGGTCGGAACA
GGAGAGCGCACGAGGGAGCTTCCAGGGGGAAACGCCTGGTATCTTTATAGTCCTGTCGGGTTTCGCCACC
TCTGACTTGAGCGTCGATTTTTGTGATGCTCGTCAGGGGGGCGGAGCCTATGGAAAAACGCCAGCAACGC
GGCCTTTTTACGGTTCCTGGCCTTTTGCTGGCCTTTTGCTCACATGTTCTTTCCTGCGTTATCCCCTGAT
TCTGTGGATAACCGTATTACCGCCTTTGAGTGAGCTGATACCGCTCGCCGCAGCCGAACGACCGAGCGCA
GCGAGTCAGTGAGCGAGGAAGCGGAAGAGCGCCCAATACGCAAACCGCCTCTCCCCGCGCG
